>Addgene plasmid #246357 | EF1a-VP16-ZF43-2A-TagBFP-BGH_pKG1526 | addgene full sequence | sequence record 491502 | Addgene NGS Result
CGCTCGCTGACTGCAGGTGCCCGTGTCTCAAAATCTCTGATGTTACATTGCACAAGATAAAAATATATCA
TCATGAACAATAAAACTGTCTGCTTACATAAACAGTAATACAAGGGGTGTTATGAGCCATATTCAACGGG
AAACGTCGAGGCCGCGATTAAATTCCAACATGGATGCTGATTTATATGGGTATAAATGGGCTCGCGATAA
TGTCGGGCAATCAGGTGCGACAATCTATCGCTTGTATGGGAAGCCCGATGCGCCAGAGTTGTTTCTGAAA
CATGGCAAAGGTAGCGTTGCCAATGATGTTACAGATGAGATGGTCAGACTAAACTGGCTGACGGAATTTA
TGCCTCTTCCGACCATCAAGCATTTTATCCGTACTCCTGGTGATGCATGGTTACTCACCACTGCGATCCC
CGGAAAAACAGCATTCCAGGTATTAGAAGAATATCCTGATTCAGGTGAAAATATTGTTGATGCGCTGGCA
GTGTTCCTGCGCCGGTTGCATTCGATTCCTGTTTGTAATTGTCCTTTTAACAGCGATCGCGTATTTCGTC
TAGCTCAGGCGCAATCACGAATGAATAACGGTTTGGTTGATGCGAGTGATTTTGATGACGAGCGTAATGG
CTGGCCTGTTGAACAAGTCTGGAAAGAAATGCATAAACTTTTGCCATTCTCACCGGATTCAGTCGTCACT
CATGGTGATTTCTCACTTGATAACCTTATTTTTGACGAGGGGAAATTAATAGGTTGTATTGATGTTGGAC
GAGTCGGAATCGCAGACCGATACCAGGATCTTGCCATCCTATGGAACTGCCTCGGTGAGTTTTCTCCTTC
ATTACAGAAACGGCTTTTTCAAAAATATGGTATTGATAATCCTGATATGAATAAATTGCAGTTTCATTTG
ATGCTCGATGAGTTTTTCTAATCAGAATTGGTTAATTGGTTGTAACATTATTCAGATTGGGCCCCGTTCC
ACTGAGCGTCAGACCCCGTAGAAAAGATCAAAGGATCTTCTTGAGATCCTTTTTTTCTGCGCGTAATCTG
CTGCTTGCAAACAAAAAAACCACCGCTACCAGCGGTGGTTTGTTTGCCGGATCAAGAGCTACCAACTCTT
TTTCCGAAGGTAACTGGCTTCAGCAGAGCGCAGATACCAAATACTGTTCTTCTAGTGTAGCCGTAGTTAG
GCCACCACTTCAAGAACTCTGTAGCACCGCCTACATACCTCGCTCTGCTAATCCTGTTACCAGTGGCTGC
TGCCAGTGGCGATAAGTCGTGTCTTACCGGGTTGGACTCAAGACGATAGTTACCGGATAAGGCGCAGCGG
TCGGGCTGAACGGGGGGTTCGTGCACACAGCCCAGCTTGGAGCGAACGACCTACACCGAACTGAGATACC
TACAGCGTGAGCTATGAGAAAGCGCCACGCTTCCCGAAGGGAGAAAGGCGGACAGGTATCCGGTAAGCGG
CAGGGTCGGAACAGGAGAGCGCACGAGGGAGCTTCCAGGGGGAAACGCCTGGTATCTTTATAGTCCTGTC
GGGTTTCGCCACCTCTGACTTGAGCGTCGATTTTTGTGATGCTCGTCAGGGGGGCGGAGCCTATGGAAAA
ACGCCAGCAACGCGGCCTTTTTACGGTTCCTGGCCTTTTGCTGGCCTTTTGCTCACATGTTCTTTCCTGC
GTTATCCCCTGATTCTGTGGATAACCGTATTACCGCTAGCATGGATCTCGGGGACGTCTAACTACTAAGC
GAGAGTAGGGAACTGCCAGGCATCAAATAAAACGAAAGGCTCAGTCGGAAGACTGGGCCTTTCGTTTTAT
CTGTTGTTTGTCGGTGAACGCTCTCCTGAGTAGGACAAATCCGCCGGGAGCGGATTTGAACGTTGTGAAG
CAACGGCCCGGAGGGTGGCGGGCAGGACGCCCGCCATAAACTGCCAGGCATCAAACTAAGCAGAAGGCCA
TCCTGACGGATGGCCTTTTTGCGTTTCTACAAACTCTTCCTGTTAGTTAGTTACTTAAGCTCGGGCCCAC
CTGCAGTCTACTTACTGCTCCGGTGCCCGTCAGTGGGCAGAGCGCACATCGCCCACAGTCCCCGAGAAGT
TGGGGGGAGGGGTCGGCAATTGAACCGGTGCCTAGAGAAGGTGGCGCGGGGTAAACTGGGAAAGTGATGT
CGTGTACTGGCTCCGCCTTTTTCCCGAGGGTGGGGGAGAACCGTATATAAGTGCAGTAGTCGCCGTGAAC
GTTCTTTTTCGCAACGGGTTTGCCGCCAGAACACAGGTAAGTGCCGTGTGTGGTTCCCGCGGGCCTGGCC
TCTTTACGGGTTATGGCCCTTGCGTGCCTTGAATTACTTCCACGCCCCTGGCTGCAGTACGTGATTCTTG
ATCCCGAGCTTCGGGTTGGAAGTGGGTGGGAGAGTTCGAGGCCTTGCGCTTAAGGAGCCCCTTCGCCTCG
TGCTTGAGTTGAGGCCTGGCTTGGGCGCTGGGGCCGCCGCGTGCGAATCTGGTGGCACCTTCGCGCCTGT
CTCGCTGCTTTCGATAAGTCTCTAGCCATTTAAAATTTTTGATGACCTGCTGCGACGCTTTTTTTCTGGC
AAGATAGTCTTGTAAATGCGGGCCAAGATCTGCACACTGGTATTTCGGTTTTTGGGGCCGCGGGCGGCGA
CGGGGCCCGTGCGTCCCAGCGCACATGTTCGGCGAGGCGGGGCCTGCGAGCGCGGCCACCGAGAATCGGA
CGGGGGTAGTCTCAAGCTGGCCGGCCTGCTCTGGTGCCTGGCCTCGCGCCGCCGTGTATCGCCCCGCCCT
GGGCGGCAAGGCTGGCCCGGTCGGCACCAGTTGCGTGAGCGGAAAGATGGCCGCTTCCCGGCCCTGCTGC
AGGGAGCTCAAAATGGAGGACGCGGCGCTCGGGAGAGCGGGCGGGTGAGTCACCCACACAAAGGAAAAGG
GCCTTTCCGTCCTCAGCCGTCGCTTCATGTGACTCCACGGAGTACCGGGCGCCGTCCAGGCACCTCGATT
AGTTCTCGAGCTTTTGGAGTACGTCGTCTTTAGGTTGGGGGGAGGGGTTTTATGCGATGGAGTTTCCCCA
CACTGAGTGGGTGGAGACTGAAGTTAGGCCAGCTTGGCACTTGATGTAATTCTCCTTGGAATTTGCCCTT
TTTGAGTTTGGATCTTGGTTCATTCTCAAGCCTCAGACAGTGGTTCAAAGTTTTTTTCTTCCATTTCAGG
TGTCGTGAGAGCTCGTTTAGTGAACCGTCAGATCGCCTGGAGACGCCATCCACGCTGTAATGTGCCACCA
TGGATTATAAGGATCACGATGGCGACTACAAGGACCACGATATTGACTACAAAGACGATGACGATAAAAT
GGCTCCTAAGAAAAAGCGCAAAGTCGGTATCCATGGCGTTCCCGTCGACGGTGGACTGCAGGCCCCACCA
ACCGATGTTTCTTTAGGTGATGAGTTACATTTGGACGGTGAGGACGTAGCTATGGCACATGCAGATGCCT
TAGACGATTTTGACTTGGATATGTTAGGAGATGGAGATTCACCAGGACCTGGTTTCACACCACACGATTC
AGCTCCATACGGTGCTTTGGACATGGCCGATTTCGAATTTGAACAGATGTTTACTGATGCCTTGGGTATA
GACGAATACGGTGGTGGAGCTAGACCCGGGGAGCGCCCCTTCCAGTGTCGCATTTGCATGCGGAACTTTT
CGCGCCAGGACAGGCTTGACAGGCATACCCGTACTCATACCGGTGAAAAACCGTTTCAGTGTCGGATCTG
TATGCGAAATTTCTCCCAGAAGGAGCACTTGGCGGGGCATCTACGTACGCACACCGGCGAGAAGCCATTC
CAATGCCGAATATGCATGCGCAACTTCAGTCGCCGCGACAACCTGAACCGGCACCTAAAAACCCACCTGA
GAGGATCTGGAAGCGGAGCTACTAACTTCAGCCTGCTGAAGCAGGCTGGAGACGTGGAGGAGAACCCTGG
ACCTGCACCAGGAAGTATGAGCGAGCTGATTAAGGAGAACATGCACATGAAGCTGTACATGGAGGGCACC
GTGGACAACCATCACTTCAAGTGCACATCCGAGGGCGAAGGCAAGCCCTACGAGGGCACCCAGACCATGA
GAATCAAGGTGGTCGAGGGCGGCCCTCTCCCCTTCGCCTTCGACATCCTGGCTACTAGCTTCCTCTACGG
CAGCAAGACCTTCATCAACCACACCCAGGGCATCCCCGACTTCTTCAAGCAGTCCTTCCCTGAGGGCTTC
ACATGGGAGAGAGTCACCACATACGAAGACGGGGGCGTGCTGACCGCTACCCAGGACACCAGCCTCCAGG
ACGGCTGCCTCATCTACAACGTCAAGATCAGAGGGGTGAACTTCACATCCAACGGCCCTGTGATGCAGAA
GAAAACACTCGGCTGGGAGGCCTTCACCGAGACGCTGTACCCCGCTGACGGCGGCCTGGAAGGCAGAAAC
GACATGGCCCTGAAGCTCGTGGGCGGGAGCCATCTGATCGCAAACATCAAGACCACATATAGATCCAAGA
AACCCGCTAAGAACCTCAAGATGCCTGGCGTCTACTATGTGGACTACAGACTGGAAAGAATCAAGGAGGC
CAACAACGAAACGTACGTCGAGCAGCACGAGGTGGCAGTGGCCAGATACTGCGACCTCCCTAGCAAACTG
GGGCACAAGCTTAATTAACAACGTTGCACCTGTGCCTTCTAGTTGCCAGCCATCTGTTGTTTGCCCCTCC
CCCGTGCCTTCCTTGACCCTGGAAGGTGCCACTCCCACTGTCCTTTCCTAATAAAATGAGGAAATTGCAT
CGCATTGTCTGAGTAGGTGTCATTCTATTCTGGGGGGTGGGGTGGGGCAGGACAGCAAGGGGGAGGATTG
GGAAGACAATAGCAGGCATGCTGGGGATGCGGTGGGCTCTATGG
Features (pLannotate 1.2.2; 12 found; start..end, strand, type, name):
    122..931     +  CDS            KanR: aminoglycoside phosphotransferase; aph(3')-Ia; confers resistance to kanamycin in bacteria or G418 (Geneticin®) in eukaryotes
   1021..1609    +  rep_origin     ori: high-copy-number ColE1/pMB1/pBR322/pUC origin of replication
   1777..1820    -  terminator     rrnB T1 terminator: Escherichia coli rrnB; transcription terminator T1 from the E. coli rrnB gene
   1952..1979    +  terminator     rrnB T2 terminator: transcription terminator T2 from the E. coli rrnB gene
   2065..2276    +  promoter       EF-1α core promoter: core promoter for human elongation factor EF-1α
   2277..2390    +  intron         EF-1α intron A (fragment): intron upstream of the start codon of human EF-1α
   3016..3219    +  intron         EF-1α intron A: truncated intron upstream of the start codon of human EF-1α
   3228..3262    +  promoter       TRE3GV promoter (fragment): 3rd-generation Tet-responsive promoter that can be activated by binding of Tet-On® 3G, optimized for retroviral and lentiviral vectors
   3335..3358    +  CDS            3xFLAG (fragment): three tandem FLAG® epitope tags
   3422..3655    +  CDS            VP16_HHV11 (fragment): Experimental evidence at protein level: Swiss-Prot protein existence level 1. May play a role in the aggregation of tegument proteins around nucleocapsids during virus morphogenesis. From Human herpesvirus 1 (strain 17) (HHV-1) (Human herpes simplex virus 1).
   4007..4705    +  CDS            TagBFP: TagBFP is a basic (constitutively fluorescent) blue fluorescent protein published in 2008, derived from Entacmaea quadricolor. It is reported to be a very rapidly-maturing monomer with very low acid sensitivity.
   4720..4944    +  polyA_signal   bGH poly(A) signal: bovine growth hormone polyadenylation signal
