[The description below was written by a language model from this plasmid's Addgene catalogue record and pLannotate feature annotations shown in this document.]
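Description:
EF1a-VP16-ZF43-2A-TagBFP-BGH_pKG1526 is a 4.9 kb mammalian expression plasmid for synthetic biology, assembled by Golden Gate cloning in the depositing lab's pSHIP backbone. It is maintained in E. coli through a high-copy ColE1/pUC-type origin and selected with kanamycin via an aph(3')-Ia aminoglycoside phosphotransferase gene. The rrnB T1 and T2 bacterial terminators lie between the origin and the mammalian cassette, where they probably insulate the insert from read-through transcription. No dedicated mammalian selection cassette or viral packaging elements are annotated, which fits delivery by transfection, though the record does not state the delivery method.

The payload is a single transcription unit driven by the human EF-1α promoter, annotated as the core promoter plus intron A segments, and terminated by the bovine growth hormone polyadenylation signal. It encodes a synthetic zinc-finger activator (ZFa): the herpes simplex virus VP16 transactivation domain fused to the ZF43 zinc-finger DNA-binding domain, followed by a 2A self-cleaving peptide and TagBFP. The 2A sequence lets the activator and the blue fluorescent protein be made from one open reading frame as separate polypeptides, so blue fluorescence reports which cells express the activator and roughly how much. The automated annotation does not label ZF43 or the 2A peptide, but the unannotated gap between VP16 and TagBFP matches their expected position. A short FLAG-type epitope fragment is detected upstream of VP16, suggesting an N-terminal tag. A small TRE3GV promoter fragment hit after the intron is probably a short shared leader sequence rather than a functional Tet-responsive element.

The plasmid supplies constitutive ZF43-based activator to drive cognate synthetic promoters carrying matching binding sites, in work on tuning transgene expression levels.
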