Addgene plasmid #246357: EF1a-VP16-ZF43-2A-TagBFP-BGH_pKG1526
Purpose: ZFa Plasmid expressing VP16-ZF43-2A-TagBFP from the EF1a promoter
Depositing lab: Kate Galloway. Depositing organization: Massachusetts Institute of Technology. Publication: Programmable promoter editing for precise control of transgene expression. Kabaria SR, Bae Y, Ehmann ME, Lende-Dorn BA, Beitz AM, Peterman EL, Love KS, Ploessl DS, Galloway KE. Nat Biotechnol. 2025 Oct 13. doi: 10.1038/s41587-025-02854-y. PubMed 41083901.
Backbone
  Vector backbone: Galloway Lab pSHIP Backbone
  Backbone manufacturer: Galloway Lab
  Vector type: Mammalian Expression, Synthetic Biology
Growth in bacteria
  Bacterial resistance: Kanamycin, 50 μg/mL
  Growth temperature: 30°C
  Growth strain: NEB Stable
  Copy number: High Copy
Gene/Insert
  Gene/Insert name: VP16-ZF43-2A-TagBFP
  Species: Synthetic
  Mutation: none
  Cloning method: Golden Gate
Resource information
  A portion of this plasmid was derived from a plasmid made by: Addgene #138761
Terms and licenses: Academic/Nonprofit Terms; Industry Terms: Not Available to Industry
Depositor comments: Please visit https://doi.org/10.1101/2024.06.19.599813 for bioRxiv preprint.
How to cite: EF1a-VP16-ZF43-2A-TagBFP-BGH_pKG1526 was a gift from Kate Galloway (Addgene plasmid # 246357 ; http://n2t.net/addgene:246357 ; RRID:Addgene_246357)
